Addgene plasmid #84019: pRRL_U2AF1_S34F_mCherry
Purpose: expression of mutant U2AF1 in mammalian cells
Depositing lab: Robert Bradley. Depositing organization: Fred Hutchinson Cancer Center. Publication: U2AF1 mutations alter splice site recognition in hematological malignancies. Ilagan JO, Ramakrishnan A, Hayes B, Murphy ME, Zebari AS, Bradley P, Bradley RK. Genome Res. 2015 Jan;25(1):14-26. doi: 10.1101/gr.181016.114. Epub 2014 Sep 29. PubMed 25267526.
Backbone
  Vector backbone: pRRLSIN.cPPT.PGK-GFP.WPRE
  Backbone manufacturer: Didier Trono (Addgene plasmid # 12252)
  Backbone size w/o insert (bp): 6651
  Vector type: Mammalian Expression, Lentiviral
Growth in bacteria
  Bacterial resistance: Ampicillin, 100 μg/mL
  Growth temperature: 37°C
  Growth strain: NEB Stable
  Copy number: High Copy
Gene/Insert
  Gene/Insert name: U2AF1 (alt name: U2 small nuclear RNA auxiliary factor 1)
  Species: H. sapiens (human)
  Insert size (bp): 1515
  Mutation: S34F
  Entrez Gene: U2AF1 (a.k.a. FP793, RN, RNU2AF1, U2AF35, U2AFBP)
  Promoter: PGK
  Tag / fusion protein: FLAG (C terminal on insert); T2A-mCherry (C terminal on backbone)
  Cloning method: Unknown
  Sequencing primers: 5′ ggggttggggttgcgccttt (hPGK); 3′ TTACTTGTACAGCTCGTCCA
Resource information
  A portion of this plasmid was derived from a plasmid made by: Aravind Ramakrishnan, FHCRC clinical research division
Terms and licenses: Academic/Nonprofit Terms; Industry Terms: Not Available to Industry
How to cite: pRRL_U2AF1_S34F_mCherry was a gift from Robert Bradley (Addgene plasmid # 84019 ; http://n2t.net/addgene:84019 ; RRID:Addgene_84019)
