[The description below was written by a language model from this plasmid's Addgene catalogue record and pLannotate feature annotations shown in this document.]
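Description:
pRRL_U2AF1_S34F_mCherry is a third-generation-style, self-inactivating HIV-1 lentiviral transfer vector built on the pRRLSIN.cPPT.PGK-GFP.WPRE backbone, designed to express a mutant form of the human splicing factor U2AF1 in mammalian cells. The 8.2 kb plasmid is propagated in E. coli through a high-copy ColE1/pUC-type origin with ampicillin selection (AmpR under its own bla promoter). The backbone also carries an f1 origin, an SV40 origin and poly(A) signal, and remnants of lac and phage promoter sequences from a cloning vector. Viral genomic RNA is transcribed from an RSV promoter fused to a truncated 5' LTR. It contains the Ψ packaging signal with a gag fragment, the Rev response element for Rev-dependent nuclear export, and the cPPT/CTS element, and it ends in a ΔU3 3' LTR that inactivates LTR promoter activity after integration.

The internal expression cassette is driven by the human PGK promoter. It encodes U2AF1 (U2AF35), the small U2 auxiliary factor subunit involved in 3' splice site recognition, carrying the S34F substitution and a C-terminal FLAG tag. This is followed by a T2A self-cleaving peptide and mCherry, so the tagged splicing factor and the red fluorescent marker are produced from one transcript as separate proteins. A downstream WPRE enhances transcript expression. The automated annotation matches the coding region to the mouse orthologue and does not mark the FLAG or T2A segments, but the catalogue entry lists the insert as human. According to the record, the construct is used to express mutant U2AF1 in mammalian cells, in the context of work on how U2AF1 mutations found in hematological malignancies alter splice site recognition. The mCherry marker allows transduced cells to be identified or sorted.
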