Features (pLannotate 1.2.2; 27 found; start..end, strand, type, name):
    224..404     +  LTR            5' LTR (truncated): truncated 5' long terminal repeat (LTR) from HIV-1
    451..576     +  misc_feature   HIV-1 Ψ: packaging signal of human immunodeficiency virus type 1
    560..923     +  CDS            HIV-1 gag (fragment): gag protein from human immunodeficiency virus 1; gag
   1069..1302    +  misc_feature   RRE: The Rev response element (RRE) of HIV-1 allows for Rev-dependent mRNA export from the nucleus to the cytoplasm.
   1679..1779    +  CDS            Rev (fragment): human immunodeficiency virus 1 (HIV-1) Rev protein; rev; enhances nuclear export of unspliced and incompletely spliced viral mRNAs
   1798..1915    +  misc_feature   cPPT/CTS: central polypurine tract and central termination sequence of HIV-1
   1935..1958    -  misc_feature   MCS (fragment): pBluescript multiple cloning site
   1961..2471    +  promoter       hPGK promoter: human phosphoglycerate kinase 1 promoter
   2483..3058    +  CDS            U2af1 (fragment): U2AF1_MOUSE - Experimental evidence at protein level: Swiss-Prot protein existence level 1. Plays a critical role in both constitutive and enhancer- dependent splicing by mediating protein-protein interactions and protein-RNA interactions required for accurate 3'-splice site selection. Recruits U2 snRNP to the branch point. Directly mediates interactions between U2AF2 and proteins bound to the enhancers and thus may function as a bridge between U2AF2 and the enhancer complex to recruit it to the adjacent intron (By similarity). From Mus musculus (Mouse).
   3287..3994    +  CDS            mCherry: mCherry is a basic (constitutively fluorescent) red fluorescent protein published in 2004, derived from Discosoma sp.. It is reported to be a very rapidly-maturing monomer with low acid sensitivity.
   4012..4600    +  misc_feature   WPRE: woodchuck hepatitis virus posttranscriptional regulatory element
   4617..4685    +  CDS            nef (fragment): NEF_HV1Z2 - Experimental evidence at protein level: Swiss-Prot protein existence level 1. Extracellular Nef protein targets CD4(+) T-lymphocytes for apoptosis by interacting with CXCR4 surface receptors. From Human immunodeficiency virus type 1 group M subtype D (isolate Z2/CDC-Z34) (HIV-1).
   4687..4920    +  LTR            3' LTR (ΔU3): self-inactivating 3' long terminal repeat (LTR) from HIV-1
   4992..5113    +  polyA_signal   SV40 poly(A) signal: SV40 polyadenylation signal
   5153..5288    +  rep_origin     SV40 ori: SV40 origin of replication
   5309..5327    -  promoter       T7 promoter: promoter for bacteriophage T7 RNA polymerase
   5335..5490    +  CDS            lacZα (fragment): LacZα fragment of β-galactosidase; lacZ fragment
   5495..5923    +  rep_origin     f1 ori (sequence partly withheld): f1 bacteriophage origin of replication; arrow indicates direction of (+) strand synthesis
   5976..6080    +  promoter       AmpR promoter: bla
   6081..6941    +  CDS            AmpR: β-lactamase; bla; confers resistance to ampicillin, carbenicillin, and related antibiotics
   7112..7700    +  rep_origin     ori: high-copy-number ColE1/pMB1/pBR322/pUC origin of replication
   7883..7975    +  CDS            lacI (fragment): lac repressor; lacI; The lac repressor binds to the lac operator to inhibit transcription in E. coli. This inhibition can be relieved by adding lactose or isopropyl-β-D-thiogalactopyranoside (IPTG).
   7992..8009    +  protein_bind   CAP binding site (fragment): CAP binding activates transcription in the presence of cAMP. E. coli catabolite activator protein
   8024..8054    +  promoter       lac promoter: promoter for the E. coli lac operon
   8062..8078    +  protein_bind   lac operator: The lac repressor binds to the lac operator to inhibit transcription in E. coli. This inhibition can be relieved by adding lactose or isopropyl-β-D-thiogalactopyranoside (IPTG). lac repressor encoded by lacI
   8123..8141    +  promoter       T3 promoter: promoter for bacteriophage T3 RNA polymerase
   8169..223     +  promoter       RSV promoter (across the origin): Rous sarcoma virus enhancer/promoter
>Addgene plasmid #84019 | pRRL_U2AF1_S34F_mCherry | addgene full sequence | sequence record 422664 | Addgene NGS Result
GTCTTATGCAATACTCTTGTAGTCTTGCAACATGGTAACGATGAGTTAGCAACATGCCTTACAAGGAGAG
AAAAAGCACCGTGCATGCCGATTGGTGGAAGTAAGGTGGTACGATCGTGCCTTATTAGGAAGGCAACAGA
CGGGTCTGACATGGATTGGACGAACCACTGAATTGCCGCATTGCAGAGATATTGTATTTAAGTGCCTAGC
TCGATACATAAACGGGTCTCTCTGGTTAGACCAGATCTGAGCCTGGGAGCTCTCTGGCTAACTAGGGAAC
CCACTGCTTAAGCCTCAATAAAGCTTGCCTTGAGTGCTTCAAGTAGTGTGTGCCCGTCTGTTGTGTGACT
CTGGTAACTAGAGATCCCTCAGACCCTTTTAGTCAGTGTGGAAAATCTCTAGCAGTGGCGCCCGAACAGG
GACTTGAAAGCGAAAGGGAAACCAGAGGAGCTCTCTCGACGCAGGACTCGGCTTGCTGAAGCGCGCACGG
CAAGAGGCGAGGGGCGGCGACTGGTGAGTACGCCAAAAATTTTGACTAGCGGAGGCTAGAAGGAGAGAGA
TGGGTGCGAGAGCGTCAGTATTAAGCGGGGGAGAATTAGATCGCGATGGGAAAAAATTCGGTTAAGGCCA
GGGGGAAAGAAAAAATATAAATTAAAACATATAGTATGGGCAAGCAGGGAGCTAGAACGATTCGCAGTTA
ATCCTGGCCTGTTAGAAACATCAGAAGGCTGTAGACAAATACTGGGACAGCTACAACCATCCCTTCAGAC
AGGATCAGAAGAACTTAGATCATTATATAATACAGTAGCAACCCTCTATTGTGTGCATCAAAGGATAGAG
ATAAAAGACACCAAGGAAGCTTTAGACAAGATAGAGGAAGAGCAAAACAAAAGTAAGACCACCGCACAGC
AAGCGGCCGCTGATCTTCAGACCTGGAGGAGGAGATATGAGGGACAATTGGAGAAGTGAATTATATAAAT
ATAAAGTAGTAAAAATTGAACCATTAGGAGTAGCACCCACCAAGGCAAAGAGAAGAGTGGTGCAGAGAGA
AAAAAGAGCAGTGGGAATAGGAGCTTTGTTCCTTGGGTTCTTGGGAGCAGCAGGAAGCACTATGGGCGCA
GCGTCAATGACGCTGACGGTACAGGCCAGACAATTATTGTCTGGTATAGTGCAGCAGCAGAACAATTTGC
TGAGGGCTATTGAGGCGCAACAGCATCTGTTGCAACTCACAGTCTGGGGCATCAAGCAGCTCCAGGCAAG
AATCCTGGCTGTGGAAAGATACCTAAAGGATCAACAGCTCCTGGGGATTTGGGGTTGCTCTGGAAAACTC
ATTTGCACCACTGCTGTGCCTTGGAATGCTAGTTGGAGTAATAAATCTCTGGAACAGATTTGGAATCACA
CGACCTGGATGGAGTGGGACAGAGAAATTAACAATTACACAAGCTTAATACACTCCTTAATTGAAGAATC
GCAAAACCAGCAAGAAAAGAATGAACAAGAATTATTGGAATTAGATAAATGGGCAAGTTTGTGGAATTGG
TTTAACATAACAAATTGGCTGTGGTATATAAAATTATTCATAATGATAGTAGGAGGCTTGGTAGGTTTAA
GAATAGTTTTTGCTGTACTTTCTATAGTGAATAGAGTTAGGCAGGGATATTCACCATTATCGTTTCAGAC
CCACCTCCCAACCCCGAGGGGACCCGACAGGCCCGAAGGAATAGAAGAAGAAGGTGGAGAGAGAGACAGA
GACAGATCCATTCGATTAGTGAACGGATCTCGACGGTATCGGTTAACTTTTAAAAGAAAAGGGGGGATTG
GGGGGTACAGTGCAGGGGAAAGAATAGTAGACATAATAGCAACAGACATACAAACTAAAGAATTACAAAA
ACAAATTACAAAAATTCAAAATTTTATCGATCACGAGACTAGCCTCGAGAAGCTTGATATCGAATTCCAC
GGGGTTGGGGTTGCGCCTTTTCCAAGGCAGCCCTGGGTTTGCGCAGGGACGCGGCTGCTCTGGGCGTGGT
TCCGGGAAACGCAGCGGCGCCGACCCTGGGTCTCGCACATTCTTCACGTCCGTTCGCAGCGTCACCCGGA
TCTTCGCCGCTACCCTTGTGGGCCCCCCGGCGACGCTTCCTGCTCCGCCCCTAAGTCGGGAAGGTTCCTT
GCGGTTCGCGGCGTGCCGGACGTGACAAACGGAAGCCGCACGTCTCACTAGTACCCTCGCAGACGGACAG
CGCCAGGGAGCAATGGCAGCGCGCCGACCGCGATGGGCTGTGGCCAATAGCGGCTGCTCAGCAGGGCGCG
CCGAGAGCAGCGGCCGGGAAGGGGCGGTGCGGGAGGCGGGGTGTGGGGCGGTAGTGTGGGCCCTGTTCCT
GCCCGCGCGGTGTTCCGCATTCTGCAAGCCTCCGGAGCGCACGTCGGCAGTCGGCTCCCTCGTTGACCGA
ATCACCGACCTCTCTCCCCAGGGGGATCCGAAATGGCGGAGTATCTGGCCTCCATCTTCGGCACCGAGAA
AGACAAAGTCAACTGTTCATTTTATTTCAAAATTGGAGCATGTCGTCATGGAGACAGGTGCTTTCGGTTG
CACAATAAACCGACGTTTAGCCAGACCATTGCCCTCTTGAACATTTACCGTAACCCTCAAAACTCTTCCC
AGTCTGCTGACGGTTTGCGCTGTGCCGTGAGCGATGTGGAGATGCAGGAACACTATGATGAGTTTTTTGA
GGAGGTTTTTACAGAAATGGAGGAGAAGTATGGGGAAGTAGAGGAGATGAACGTCTGTGACAACCTGGGA
GACCACCTGGTGGGGAACGTGTACGTCAAGTTTCGCCGTGAGGAAGATGCGGAAAAGGCTGTGATTGACT
TGAATAACCGTTGGTTTAATGGACAGCCGATCCACGCCGAGCTGTCACCCGTGACGGACTTCAGAGAAGC
CTGCTGCCGTCAGTATGAGATGGGAGAATGCACACGAGGCGGCTTCTGCAACTTCATGCATTTGAAGCCC
ATTTCCAGAGAGCTGCGGCGGGAGCTGTATGGCCGCCGTCGCAAGAAGCATAGATCAAGATCCCGATCCC
GGGAGCGTCGTTCTCGGTCTAGAGACCGTGGTCGTGGCGGTGGCGGTGGCGGTGGTGGAGGTGGCGGCGG
ACGGGAGCGTGACAGGAGGCGGTCGAGAGATCGTGAAAGATCTGGGCGATTCGGCGGCGACTACAAAGAC
GATGACGACAAGGAGGGCAGAGGAAGTCTTCTAACATGCGGTGACGTGGAGGAGAATCCCGGCCCTATGG
TGAGCAAGGGCGAGGAGGATAACATGGCCATCATCAAGGAGTTCATGCGCTTCAAGGTGCACATGGAGGG
CTCCGTGAACGGCCACGAGTTCGAGATCGAGGGCGAGGGCGAGGGCCGCCCCTACGAGGGCACCCAGACC
GCCAAGCTGAAGGTGACCAAGGGTGGCCCCCTGCCCTTCGCCTGGGACATCCTGTCCCCTCAGTTCATGT
ACGGCTCCAAGGCCTACGTGAAGCACCCCGCCGACATCCCCGACTACTTGAAGCTGTCCTTCCCCGAGGG
CTTCAAGTGGGAGCGCGTGATGAACTTCGAGGACGGCGGCGTGGTGACCGTGACCCAGGACTCCTCCCTG
CAGGACGGCGAGTTCATCTACAAGGTGAAGCTGCGCGGCACCAACTTCCCCTCCGACGGCCCCGTAATGC
AGAAGAAGACCATGGGCTGGGAGGCCTCCTCCGAGCGGATGTACCCCGAGGACGGCGCCCTGAAGGGCGA
GATCAAGCAGAGGCTGAAGCTGAAGGACGGCGGCCACTACGACGCTGAGGTCAAGACCACCTACAAGGCC
AAGAAGCCCGTGCAGCTGCCCGGCGCCTACAACGTCAACATCAAGTTGGACATCACCTCCCACAACGAGG
ACTACACCATCGTGGAACAGTACGAACGCGCCGAGGGCCGCCACTCCACCGGCGGCATGGACGAGCTGTA
CAAGTAAGCGGCCGCCTCGACAATCAACCTCTGGATTACAAAATTTGTGAAAGATTGACTGGTATTCTTA
ACTATGTTGCTCCTTTTACGCTATGTGGATACGCTGCTTTAATGCCTTTGTATCATGCTATTGCTTCCCG
TATGGCTTTCATTTTCTCCTCCTTGTATAAATCCTGGTTGCTGTCTCTTTATGAGGAGTTGTGGCCCGTT
GTCAGGCAACGTGGCGTGGTGTGCACTGTGTTTGCTGACGCAACCCCCACTGGTTGGGGCATTGCCACCA
CCTGTCAGCTCCTTTCCGGGACTTTCGCTTTCCCCCTCCCTATTGCCACGGCGGAACTCATCGCCGCCTG
CCTTGCCCGCTGCTGGACAGGGGCTCGGCTGTTGGGCACTGACAATTCCGTGGTGTTGTCGGGGAAGCTG
ACGTCCTTTCCATGGCTGCTCGCCTGTGTTGCCACCTGGATTCTGCGCGGGACGTCCTTCTGCTACGTCC
CTTCGGCCCTCAATCCAGCGGACCTTCCTTCCCGCGGCCTGCTGCCGGCTCTGCGGCCTCTTCCGCGTCT
TCGCCTTCGCCCTCAGACGAGTCGGATCTCCCTTTGGGCCGCCTCCCCGCCTGGAATTCGAGCTCGGTAC
CTTTAAGACCAATGACTTACAAGGCAGCTGTAGATCTTAGCCACTTTTTAAAAGAAAAGGGGGGACTGGA
AGGGCTAATTCACTCCCAACGAAGACAAGATCTGCTTTTTGCTTGTACTGGGTCTCTCTGGTTAGACCAG
ATCTGAGCCTGGGAGCTCTCTGGCTAACTAGGGAACCCACTGCTTAAGCCTCAATAAAGCTTGCCTTGAG
TGCTTCAAGTAGTGTGTGCCCGTCTGTTGTGTGACTCTGGTAACTAGAGATCCCTCAGACCCTTTTAGTC
AGTGTGGAAAATCTCTAGCAGTAGTAGTTCATGTCATCTTATTATTCAGTATTTATAACTTGCAAAGAAA
TGAATATCAGAGAGTGAGAGGAACTTGTTTATTGCAGCTTATAATGGTTACAAATAAAGCAATAGCATCA
CAAATTTCACAAATAAAGCATTTTTTTCACTGCATTCTAGTTGTGGTTTGTCCAAACTCATCAATGTATC
TTATCATGTCTGGCTCTAGCTATCCCGCCCCTAACTCCGCCCATCCCGCCCCTAACTCCGCCCAGTTCCG
CCCATTCTCCGCCCCATGGCTGACTAATTTTTTTTATTTATGCAGAGGCCGAGGCCGCCTCGGCCTCTGA
GCTATTCCAGAAGTAGTGAGGAGGCTTTTTTGGAGGCCTAGGGACGTACCCAATTCGCCCTATAGTGAGT
CGTATTACGCGCGCTCACTGGCCGTCGTTTTACAACGTCGTGACTGGGAAAACCCTGGCGTTACCCAACT
TAATCGCCTTGCAGCACATCCCCCTTTCGCCAGCTGGCGTAATAGCGAAGAGGCCCGCACCGATCGCCCT
TCCCAACAGTTGCGCAGCCTGAATGGCGAATGGG
[124 nt withheld, positions 5495-5618]
C
[91 nt withheld, positions 5620-5710]
A
[49 nt withheld, positions 5712-5760]
CCTTTGACGTTGGAGTCCACGTTCTTT
[37 nt withheld, positions 5788-5824]
ACCCTATCTCGGTCTATTCTTTTGATTTATAAGGGATTTTGCCGATTTCGGCCTATTGGTTAAAAAATGA
GCTGATTTAACAAAAATTTAACGCGAATTTTAACAAAATATTAACGCTTACAATTTAGGTGGCACTTTTC
GGGGAAATGTGCGCGGAACCCCTATTTGTTTATTTTTCTAAATACATTCAAATATGTATCCGCTCATGAG
ACAATAACCCTGATAAATGCTTCAATAATATTGAAAAAGGAAGAGTATGAGTATTCAACATTTCCGTGTC
GCCCTTATTCCCTTTTTTGCGGCATTTTGCCTTCCTGTTTTTGCTCACCCAGAAACGCTGGTGAAAGTAA
AAGATGCTGAAGATCAGTTGGGTGCACGAGTGGGTTACATCGAACTGGATCTCAACAGCGGTAAGATCCT
TGAGAGTTTTCGCCCCGAAGAACGTTTTCCAATGATGAGCACTTTTAAAGTTCTGCTATGTGGCGCGGTA
TTATCCCGTATTGACGCCGGGCAAGAGCAACTCGGTCGCCGCATACACTATTCTCAGAATGACTTGGTTG
AGTACTCACCAGTCACAGAAAAGCATCTTACGGATGGCATGACAGTAAGAGAATTATGCAGTGCTGCCAT
AACCATGAGTGATAACACTGCGGCCAACTTACTTCTGACAACGATCGGAGGACCGAAGGAGCTAACCGCT
TTTTTGCACAACATGGGGGATCATGTAACTCGCCTTGATCGTTGGGAACCGGAGCTGAATGAAGCCATAC
CAAACGACGAGCGTGACACCACGATGCCTGTAGCAATGGCAACAACGTTGCGCAAACTATTAACTGGCGA
ACTACTTACTCTAGCTTCCCGGCAACAATTAATAGACTGGATGGAGGCGGATAAAGTTGCAGGACCACTT
CTGCGCTCGGCCCTTCCGGCTGGCTGGTTTATTGCTGATAAATCTGGAGCCGGTGAGCGTGGGTCTCGCG
GTATCATTGCAGCACTGGGGCCAGATGGTAAGCCCTCCCGTATCGTAGTTATCTACACGACGGGGAGTCA
GGCAACTATGGATGAACGAAATAGACAGATCGCTGAGATAGGTGCCTCACTGATTAAGCATTGGTAACTG
TCAGACCAAGTTTACTCATATATACTTTAGATTGATTTAAAACTTCATTTTTAATTTAAAAGGATCTAGG
TGAAGATCCTTTTTGATAATCTCATGACCAAAATCCCTTAACGTGAGTTTTCGTTCCACTGAGCGTCAGA
CCCCGTAGAAAAGATCAAAGGATCTTCTTGAGATCCTTTTTTTCTGCGCGTAATCTGCTGCTTGCAAACA
AAAAAACCACCGCTACCAGCGGTGGTTTGTTTGCCGGATCAAGAGCTACCAACTCTTTTTCCGAAGGTAA
CTGGCTTCAGCAGAGCGCAGATACCAAATACTGTTCTTCTAGTGTAGCCGTAGTTAGGCCACCACTTCAA
GAACTCTGTAGCACCGCCTACATACCTCGCTCTGCTAATCCTGTTACCAGTGGCTGCTGCCAGTGGCGAT
AAGTCGTGTCTTACCGGGTTGGACTCAAGACGATAGTTACCGGATAAGGCGCAGCGGTCGGGCTGAACGG
GGGGTTCGTGCACACAGCCCAGCTTGGAGCGAACGACCTACACCGAACTGAGATACCTACAGCGTGAGCT
ATGAGAAAGCGCCACGCTTCCCGAAGGGAGAAAGGCGGACAGGTATCCGGTAAGCGGCAGGGTCGGAACA
GGAGAGCGCACGAGGGAGCTTCCAGGGGGAAACGCCTGGTATCTTTATAGTCCTGTCGGGTTTCGCCACC
TCTGACTTGAGCGTCGATTTTTGTGATGCTCGTCAGGGGGGCGGAGCCTATGGAAAAACGCCAGCAACGC
GGCCTTTTTACGGTTCCTGGCCTTTTGCTGGCCTTTTGCTCACATGTTCTTTCCTGCGTTATCCCCTGAT
TCTGTGGATAACCGTATTACCGCCTTTGAGTGAGCTGATACCGCTCGCCGCAGCCGAACGACCGAGCGCA
GCGAGTCAGTGAGCGAGGAAGCGGAAGAGCGCCCAATACGCAAACCGCCTCTCCCCGCGCGTTGGCCGAT
TCATTAATGCAGCTGGCACGACAGGTTTCCCGACTGGAAAGCGGGCAGTGAGCGCAACGCAATTAAGGTG
AGTTAGCTCACTCATTAGGCACCCCAGGCTTTACACTTTATGCTTCCGGCTCGTATGTTGTGTGGAATTG
TGAGCGGATAACAATTTCACACAGGAAACAGCTATGACCATGATTACGCCAAGCGCGCAATTAACCCTCA
CTAAAGGGAACAAAAGCTGGAGCTGCAAGCTTAATGTA
