>Addgene plasmid #84019 | pRRL_U2AF1_S34F_mCherry | addgene partial sequence | sequence record 162670 | hPGK-F 5'-GTGTTCCGCATTCTGCAAG-3'
ACCGAATCACCGACCTCTCTCCCCAGGGGGATCCGAAATGGCGGAGTATCTGGCCTCCATCTTCGGCACC
GAGAAAGACAAAGTCAACTGTTCATTTTATTTCAAAATTGGAGCATGTCGTCATGGAGACAGGTGCTTTC
GGTTGCACAATAAACCGACGTTTAGCCAGACCATTGCCCTCTTGAACATTTACCGTAACCCTCAAAACTC
TTCCCAGTCTGCTGACGGTTTGCGCTGTGCCGTGAGCGATGTGGAGATGCAGGAACACTATGATGAGTTT
TTTGAGGAGGTTTTTACAGAAATGGAGGAGAAGTATGGGGAAGTAGAGGAGATGAACGTCTGTGACAACC
TGGGAGACCACCTGGTGGGGAACGTGTACGTCAAGTTTCGCCGTGAGGAAGATGCGGAAAAGGCTGTGAT
TGACTTGAATAACCGTTGGTTTAATGGACAGCCGATCCACGCCGAGCTGTCACCCGTGACGGACTTCAGA
GAAGCCTGCTGCCGTCAGTATGAGATGGGAGAATGCACACGAGGCGGCTTCTGCAACTTCATGCATTTGA
AGCCCATTTCCAGAGAGCTGCGGCGGGAGCTGTATGGCCGCCGTCGCAAGAAGCATAGATCAAGATCCCG
ATCCCGGGAGCGTCGTTCTCGGTCTAGAGACCGTGGTCGTGGCGGTGGCGGTGGCGGTGGTGGAGGTGGC
GGCGGACGGGAGCGTGACAGGAGGCGGTCGAGAGATCGTGAAAGATCTGGGCGATTCGGCGGCGACTACA
A
