>Addgene plasmid #84019 | pRRL_U2AF1_S34F_mCherry | addgene partial sequence | sequence record 162671 | mCherry-R 5'-TTGGTCACCTTCAGCTTGG-3'
ATCTCGAACTCGTGGCCGTTCACGGAGCCCTCCATGTGCACCTTGAAGCGCATGAACTCCTTGATGATGG
CCATGTTATCCTCCTCGCCCTTGCTCACCATAGGGCCGGGATTCTCCTCCACGTCACCGCATGTTAGAAG
ACTTCCTCTGCCCTCCTTGTCGTCATCGTCTTTGTAGTCGCCGCCGAATCGCCCAGATCTTTCACGATCT
CTCGACCGCCTCCTGTCACGCTCCCGTCCGCCGCCACCTCCACCACCGCCACCGCCACCGCCACGACCAC
GGTCTCTAGACCGAGAACGACGCTCCCGGGATCGGGATCTTGATCTATGCTTCTTGCGACGGCGGCCATA
CAGCTCCCGCCGCAGCTCTCTGGAAATGGGCTTCAAATGCATGAAGTTGCAGAAGCCGCCTCGTGTGCAT
TCTCCCATCTCATACTGACGGCAGCAGGCTTCTCTGAAGTCCGTCACGGGTGACAGCTCGGCGTGGATCG
GCTGTCCATTAAACCAACGGTTATTCAAGTCAATCACAGCCTTTTCCGCATCTTCCTCACGGCGAAACTT
GACGTACACGTTCCCCACCAGGTGGTCTCCCAGGTTGTCACAGACGTTCATCTCCTCTACTTCCCCATAC
TTCTCCTCCATTTCTGTAAAAACCTCCTCAAAAAACTCATCATAGTGTTCCTGCATCTCCACATCGCTCA
CGGCACAGCGCAA
